>Addgene plasmid #160077 | pJMP2369 | addgene full sequence | sequence record 317527 | Addgene NGS Result
CTGATACCGCTCGCCGCAGCCGAACGACCGAGCGCAGCGGGTCAGTGAGCGAGGAAGCGGAAGAGCGCCC
AATACGCAAACCGCCTCTCCCCGCGCGTTGGCCGATTCATTAATGCAGCGCCCAAACATAACAGGAAGAA
AAATGCCCCGCTGTGGGCGGACAAAATAGTTGGGAACTGGGAGGGGTGGAAATGGAGTTTTTAAGGATTA
TTTAGGGAAGAGTGACAAAATAGATGGGAACTGGGTGTAGCGTCGTAAGCTAATACGAAAATTAAAAATG
ACAAAATAGTTTGGAACTAGATTTCACTTATCTGGTTCTTGAGGCGGTTAAAAGAGCCGTACTCTTCTCC
GATGTCGACTAGGCCATGATGCTCATTCTGTGGGACCAAAACGAAAAAACACCCTTTCGGGTGTCTTTTC
TGGAATTTGGTACCGAGGCTGCAAGTCCCATTAAGGAGGCGCGCCTTATTACAGATCTTCCTCAGAGATG
AGCTTCTGTTCCAGATCTTCTTCTGAAATCAACTTTTGTTCCAGATCTTCTTCAGAGATGAGTTTCTGCT
CCGCGGCCGCGTCACCTCCTAGCTGACTCAAATCAATGCGTGTTTCATAAAGACCAGTGATGGATTGATG
GATAAGAGTGGCATCTAAAACTTCTTTTGTAGACGTATATCGTTTACGATCAATTGTTGTATCAAAATAT
TTAAAAGCAGCGGGAGCTCCAAGATTCGTCAACGTAAATAAATGAATAATATTTTCTGCTTGTTCACGTA
TTGGTTTGTCTCTATGTTTGTTATATGCACTAAGAACTTTATCTAAATTGGCATCTGCTAAAATAACACG
CTTAGAAAATTCACTGATTTGCTCAATAATCTCATCTAAATAATGCTTATGCTGCTCCACAAACAATTGT
TTTTGTTCGTTATCTTCTGGACTACCCTTCAACTTTTCATAATGACTAGCTAAATATAAAAAATTCACAT
ATTTGCTTGGCAGAGCCAGCTCATTTCCTTTTTGTAATTCTCCGGCACTAGCCAGCATCCGTTTACGACC
GTTTTCTAACTCAAAAAGACTATATTTAGGTAGTTTAATGATTAAGTCTTTTTTAACTTCCTTATATCCT
TTAGCTTCTAAAAAGTCAATCGGATTTTTTTCAAAGGAACTTCTTTCCATAATTGTGATCCCTAGTAACT
CTTTAACGGATTTTAACTTCTTCGATTTCCCTTTTTCCACCTTAGCAACCACTAGGACTGAATAAGCTAC
CGTTGGACTATCAAAACCACCATATTTTTTTGGATCCCAGTCTTTTTTACGAGCAATAAGCTTGTCCGAA
TTTCTTTTTGGTAAAATTGACTCCTTGGAGAATCCGCCTGTCTGTACTTCTGTTTTCTTGACAATATTGA
CTTGGGGCATGGACAATACTTTGCGCACTGTGGCAAAATCTCGCCCTTTATCCCAGACAATTTCTCCAGT
TTCCCCATTAGTTTCGATTAGAGGGCGTTTGCGAATCTCTCCATTTGCAAGTGTAATTTCTGTTTTGAAG
AAGTTCATGATATTAGAGTAAAAGAAATATTTTGCGGTTGCTTTGCCTATTTCTTGCTCAGACTTAGCAA
TCATTTTACGAACATCATAAACTTTATAATCACCATAGACAAACTCCGATTCAAGTTTTGGATATTTCTT
AATCAAAGCAGTTCCAACGACGGCATTTAGATACGCATCATGGGCATGATGGTAATTGTTAATCTCACGT
ACTTTATAGAATTGGAAATCTTTTCGGAAGTCAGAAACTAATTTAGATTTTAAGGTAATCACTTTAACCT
CTCGAATAAGTTTATCATTTTCATCGTATTTAGTATTCATGCGACTATCCAAAATTTGTGCCACATGCTT
AGTGATTTGGCGAGTTTCAACCAATTGGCGTTTGATAAAACCAGCTTTATCAAGTTCACTCAAACCTCCA
CGTTCAGCTTTCGTTAAATTATCAAACTTACGTTGAGTGATTAACTTGGCGTTTAGAAGTTGTCTCCAAT
AGTTTTTCATCTTTTTGACTACTTCTTCACTTGGAACGTTATCCGATTTACCACGATTTTTATCAGAACG
CGTTAAGACCTTATTGTCTATTGAATCGTCTTTAAGGAAACTTTGTGGAACAATGGCATCGACATCATAA
TCACTTAAACGATTAATATCTAATTCTTGGTCCACATACATGTCTCTTCCATTTTGGAGATAATAGAGAT
AGAGCTTTTCATTTTGCAATTGAGTATTTTCAACAGGATGCTCTTTAAGAATCTGACTTCCTAATTCTTT
GATACCTTCTTCGATTCGTTTCATACGCTCTCGCGAATTTTTCTGGCCCTTTTGAGTTGTCTGATTTTCA
CGTGCCATTTCAATAACGATATTTTCTGGCTTATGCCGCCCCATTACTTTGACCAATTCATCAACAACTT
TTACAGTCTGTAAAATACCTTTTTTAATAGCAGGGCTACCAGCTAAATTTGCAATATGTTCATGTAAACT
ATCGCCTTGTCCAGACACTTGTGCTTTTTGAATGTCTTCTTTAAATGTCAAACTATCATCATGGATCAGC
TGCATAAAATTGCGATTGGCAAAACCATCTGATTTCAAAAAATCTAATATTGTTTTGCCAGATTGCTTAT
CCCTAATACCATTAATCAATTTTCGAGACAAACGTCCCCAACCAGTATAACGGCGACGTTTAAGCTGTTT
CATCACCTTATCATCAAAGAGGTGAGCATATGTTTTAAGTCTTTCCTCAATCATCTCCCTATCTTCAAAT
AAGGTCAATGTTAAAACAATATCCTCTAAGATATCTTCATTTTCTTCATTATCCAAAAAATCTTTATCTT
TAATAATTTTTAGCAAATCATGGTAGGTACCTAATGAAGCATTAAATCTATCTTCAACTCCTGAAATTTC
AACACTATCAAAACATTCTATTTTTTTGAAATAATCTTCTTTTAATTGCTTAACGGTTACTTTTCGATTT
GTTTTGAAGAGTAAATCAACAATGGCTTTCTTCTGTTCACCTGAAAGAAATGCTGGTTTTCGCATTCCTT
CAGTAACATATTTGACCTTTGTCAATTCGTTATAAACCGTAAAATACTCATAAAGCAAACTATGTTTTGG
TAGTACTTTTTCATTTGGAAGATTTTTATCAAAGTTTGTCATGCGTTCAATAAATGATTGAGCTGAAGCA
CCTTTATCGACAACTTCTTCAAAATTCCATGGGGTAATTGTTTCTTCAGACTTCCGAGTCATCCATGCAA
AACGACTATTGCCACGCGCCAATGGACCAACATAATAAGGGATTCGAAAAGTCAAGATTTTTTCAATCTT
CTCACGATTGTCTTTTAAAAATGGATAAAAGTCTTCTTGTCTTCTCAAAATAGCATGCAGCTCACCCAAG
TGAATTTGATGGGGAATAGAGCCGTTGTCAAAGGTCCGTTGCTTGCGCAGCAAATCTTCACGATTTAGTT
TCACCAATAATTCCTCAGTACCATCCATTTTTTCTAAAATTGGTTTGATAAATTTATAAAATTCTTCTTG
GCTAGCTCCCCCATCAATATAACCTGCATATCCGTTTTTTGATTGATCAAAAAAGATTTCTTTATACTTT
TCTGGAAGTTGTTGTCGAACTAAAGCTTTTAAAAGAGTCAAGTCTTGATGATGTTCATCGTAGCGTTTAA
TCATTGAAGCTGATAGGGGAGCCTTAGTTATTTCAGTATTTACTCTTAGGATATCTGAAAGTAAAATAGC
ATCTGATAAATTCTTAGCTGCCAAAAACAAATCAGCATATTGATCTCCAATTTGCGCCAATAAATTATCT
AAATCATCATCGTAAGTATCTTTTGAAAGCTGTAATTTAGCATCTTCTGCCAAATCAAAATTTGATTTAA
AATTAGGGGTCAAACCCAATGACAAAGCAATGAGATTCCCAAATAAGCCATTTTTCTTCTCACCGGGGAG
CTGAGCAATGAGATTTTCTAATCGTCTTGATTTACTCAATCGTGCAGAAAGAATCGCTTTAGCATCTACT
CCACTTGCGTTAATAGGGTTTTCTTCAAATAATTGATTGTAGGTTTGTACCAACTGGATAAATAGTTTGT
CCACATCACTATTATCAGGATTTAAATCTCCCTCAATCAAAAAATGACCACGAAACTTAATCATATGCGC
TAAGGCCAAATAGATTAAGCGCAAATCCGCTTTATCAGTAGAATCTACCAATTTTTTTCGCAGATGATAG
ATAGTTGGATATTTCTCATGATAAGCAACTTCATCTACTATATTTCCAAAAATAGGATGACGTTCATGCT
TCTTGTCTTCTTCCACCAAAAAAGACTCTTCAAGTCGATGAAAGAAACTATCATCTACTTTCGCCATCTC
ATTTGAAAAAATCTCCTGTAGATAACAAATACGATTCTTCCGACGTGTATACCTTCTACGAGCTGTCCGT
TTGAGACGAGTCGCTTCCGCTGTCTCTCCACTGTCAAATAAAAGAGCCCCTATAAGATTTTTTTTGATAC
TGTGGCGGTCTGTATTTCCCAGAACCTTGAACTTTTTAGACGGAACCTTATATTCATCAGTGATCACCGC
CCATCCGACGCTATTTGTGCCGATAGCTAAGCCTATTGAGTATTTCTTATCCATACTAGTCCTCCTTCTC
GCTCAATTGTTATCCGCTCACAATTGAATCTAAGTATCATTGTTATCCGCTCACAAGTCAACACTCTTTT
TGATAAATTTTACTAGTCTGCAGACGTAAAAAAAGCGGCGTGGTTAGCCGCTTTTTTAATTGCCGGAGCG
CAATAAAAAAGCCCCCGGAAGGTGATCTTCCGGGGGCTTTCTCATGCGTTGCTTGTATTGAAAATGGGGG
CCATGCCTACCTATCTGCCTCCCGGGAAGCGGCATGCATTTACGTTGACACCATCGAATGGTGCAAAACC
TTTCGCGGTATGGCATGATAGCGCCCGGAAGAGAGTCAATTCAGGGTGGTGAATGTGAAACCAGTAACGT
TATACGATGTCGCAGAGTATGCCGGTGTCTCTTATCAGACCGTTTCCCGCGTGGTGAACCAGGCCAGCCA
CGTTTCTGCGAAAACGCGGGAAAAAGTGGAAGCGGCGATGGCGGAGCTGAATTACATTCCCAACCGCGTG
GCACAACAACTGGCGGGCAAACAGTCGTTGCTGATTGGCGTTGCCACCTCCAGTCTGGCCCTGCACGCGC
CGTCGCAAATTGTCGCGGCGATTAAATCTCGCGCCGATCAACTGGGTGCCAGCGTGGTGGTGTCGATGGT
AGAACGAAGCGGCGTCGAAGCCTGTAAAGCGGCGGTGCACAATCTTCTCGCGCAACGCGTCAGTGGGCTG
ATCATTAACTATCCGCTGGATGACCAGGATGCCATTGCTGTGGAAGCTGCCTGCACTAATGTTCCGGCGT
TATTTCTTGATGTCTCTGACCAGACACCCATCAACAGTATTATTTTCTCCCATGAAGACGGTACGCGACT
GGGCGTGGAGCATCTGGTCGCATTGGGTCACCAGCAAATCGCGCTGTTAGCGGGCCCATTAAGTTCTGTC
TCGGCGCGTCTGCGTCTGGCTGGCTGGCATAAATATCTCACTCGCAATCAAATTCAGCCGATAGCGGAAC
GGGAAGGCGACTGGAGTGCCATGTCCGGTTTTCAACAAACCATGCAAATGCTGAATGAGGGCATCGTTCC
CACTGCGATGCTGGTTGCCAACGATCAGATGGCGCTGGGCGCAATGCGCGCCATTACCGAGTCCGGGCTG
CGCGTTGGTGCGGATATCTCGGTAGTGGGATACGACGATACCGAAGACAGCTCATGTTATATCCCGCCGT
TAACCACCATCAAACAGGATTTTCGCCTGCTGGGGCAAACCAGCGTGGACCGCTTGCTGCAACTCTCTCA
GGGCCAGGCGGTGAAGGGCAATCAGCTGTTGCCCGTCTCACTGGTGAAAAGAAAAACCACCCTGGCGCCC
AATACGCAAACCGCCTCTCCCCGCGCGTTGGCCGATTCATTAATGCAGCTGGCACGACAGGTTTCCCGAC
TGGAAAGCGGGCAGTGAGCGCAACGCAATTAATGTAAGTTAGCTCACTCATTAGGCACCCCACCCGGGTC
CTTGAGCCCCATTATCACCTCCAAAGCCTTCTCGTCTGGTCAGTTTCACCTGTTTTACGTAAAAACCCGC
TTCGGCGGGTTTTTACTTTTGGGGAAACACAGAAAAAAGCCCGCACCTGACAGTGCGGGCTTTTTTTTTC
GACCAAAGGTGCGACTACTCTTGCCTACTACCTATCGACTGAGCTGAAAGAATTCGGAAAATTTTTTTTC
AAAAGTACTTGAATTGTGAGCGGATAACAATTATAATTCTAGTAGAGACCAACTTTGGTCTCCACCATAG
CGGTCGGTCTCTGTTTAAGAGCTATGCTGGAAACAGCATAGCAAGTTTAAATAAGGCTAGTCCGTTATCA
ACTTGAAAAAGTGGCACCGAGTCGGTGCTTTTTTTTTGAATTCATGTGGCTGACCGTTCTGTTGTCTCTC
GCTCTTCCGAGTAGACGAACAATAAGGCCTCCCTAACGGGGGGCCTTTTTTATTGATAACAAAAGTCAGT
GCTTCCGCTATTTCCAAAATACCGGGCTAATACGGTTTAAACGAAAATTTATCAAAAAGAGTATTGACTT
AAAGTCTAACCTATAGGATACTTACAGCCAGATCTGAGCGAGAAGGAGGTAAAGTATGAGCAAAGGAGAA
GAACTTTTCACTGGAGTTGTCCCAATTCTTGTTGAATTAGATGGTGATGTTAATGGGCACAAATTTTCTG
TCCGTGGAGAGGGTGAAGGTGATGCTACAAACGGAAAACTCACCCTTAAATTTATTTGCACTACTGGAAA
ACTACCTGTTCCGTGGCCAACACTTGTCACTACTCTGACCTATGGTGTTCAATGCTTTTCCCGTTATCCG
GATCACATGAAACGGCATGACTTTTTCAAGAGTGCCATGCCCGAAGGTTATGTACAGGAACGCACTATAT
CTTTCAAAGATGACGGGACCTACAAGACGCGTGCTGAAGTCAAGTTTGAAGGTGATACCCTTGTTAATCG
TATCGAGTTAAAGGGTATTGATTTTAAAGAAGATGGAAACATTCTTGGACACAAACTGGAGTACAACTTT
AACTCACACAATGTATACATCACGGCAGACAAACAAAAGAATGGAATCAAAGCTAACTTCAAAATTCGCC
ACAACGTTGAAGATGGTTCCGTTCAACTAGCAGACCATTATCAACAAAATACTCCAATTGGCGATGGCCC
TGTCCTTTTACCAGACAACCATTACCTGTCGACACAATCTGTCCTTTCGAAAGATCCCAACGAAAAGCGT
GACCACATGGTCCTTCTTGAGTTTGTAACTGCTGCTGGGATTACACATGGCATGGATGAGCTCTACAAAT
AATAAGTTTAAACGACCTCCTGGATTTGCTCAGACAGCCTTTTCGTCATTCGTTTCAGCCAAAAAACTTA
AGACCGCCGGTCTTGTCCACTACCTTGCAGTAATGCGGTGGACAGGATCGGCGGTTTTCTTTTCTCTTCT
CAAGAAGTTCCTATACTTTCTAGAGAATAGGAACTTCGGAATAGGAACTTCCTCCTGAACGGCCATAAGA
ACGAAGGCTGTCTGTTGAACTCTCGAGCCGTGGAAACGGATGAAGGCACGAACCCAGTTGACATAAGCCT
GTTCGGTTCGTAAACTGTAATGCAAGTAGCGTATGCGCTCATCACTACCGGGCGTATTTTTTGAGTTATC
GAGATTTTCAGGAGCTAAGGAAGCTAAAATGGAGAAAAAAATCACTGGATATACCACCGTTGATATATCC
CAATGGCATCGTAAAGAACATTTTGAGGCATTTCAGTCAGTTGCTCAATGTACCTATAACCAGACCGTTC
AGCTGGATATTACGGCCTTTTTAAAGACCGTAAAGAAAAATAAGCACAAGTTTTATCCGGCCTTTATTCA
CATTCTTGCCCGCCTGATGAATGCTCATCCGGAGTTCCGTATGGCAATGAAAGACGGTGAGCTGGTGATA
TGGGATAGTGTTCACCCTTGTTACACCGTTTTCCATGAGCAAACTGAAACGTTTTCATCGCTCTGGAGTG
AATACCACGACGATTTCCGGCAGTTTCTACACATATATTCGCAAGATGTGGCGTGTTACGGTGAAAACCT
GGCCTATTTCCCTAAAGGGTTTATTGAGAATATGTTTTTCGTCTCAGCCAATCCCTGGGTGAGTTTCACC
AGTTTTGATTTAAACGTGGCCAATATGGACAACTTCTTCGCCCCCGTTTTCACCATGGGCAAATATTATA
CGCAAGGCGACAAGGTGCTGATGCCGCTGGCGATTCAGGTTCATCATGCCGTTTGTGATGGCTTCCATGT
CGGCAGAATGCTTAATGAATTACAACAGTTTTTATGCATGCGCCCAATACGCAAACCGCCTCTCCCCGCG
CGTTGGCCGATTCATTAATGCAGCTGGCACGACAGGTTTCCCGACTGGAACTCGAGCATCAGCTTCAAAA
GCGCTCTGAAGTTCCTATACTTTCTAGAGAATAGGAACTTCGGAATAGGTACTTCAAGATCCCCAATTCG
AGCTCATCGTCCGGGCCGCAAGCTCCTAGCGGCGGATTTGTCCTACTCAGGAGAGCGTTCACCGACAAAC
AACAGATAAAACGAAAGGCCCAGTCTTTCGACTGAGCCTTTCGTTTTATTTGATGCCTCAAGCTAGAGAG
TCATTACCCCAGGCGTTTAAGGGCACCAATAACTGCCTTAAAAAAATTACGCCCCGCCCTGCCACTCATC
GCAGTCTAGCTTGGATTCTCACCAATAAAAAACGCCCGGCGGCAACCGAGCGTTCTGAACAAATCCAGAT
GGAGTTCTGAGGTCATTACTGGATCTATCAACAGGAGTCCAAGCTCAGCTAATTAAGCTAGCTTATCGAT
ACCGTCGACCTCGAACCCCACGCCCCTCTTTAATACGACGGGCAATTTGCACTTCAGAAAATGAAGAGTT
TGCTTTAGCCATAACAAAAGTCCAGTATGCTTTTTCACAGCATAACTGGACTGATTTCAGTTTACAACTA
TTCTGTCTAGTTTAAGACTTTATTGTCATAGTTTAGATCTATTTTGTTCAGTTTAAGACTTTATTGTCCG
CCCACACCTGCTTACGCAGGGCATCCATTTATTACTCAACCGTAACCGATTTTGCCAGGTTACGCGGCTG
GTCCTCTAGCTGGCGTAATAGCGAAGAGGCCCGCACCGATCGCCCTTCCCAACAGTTGCGCAGCCTGAAT
GGCGAATGGCGCCTGATGCGGTATTTTCTCCTTACGCATCTGTGCGGTATTTCACACCGCATATGGTGCA
CTCTCAGTACAATCTGCTCTGATGCCGCATAGTTAAGCCAGCCCCGACACCCGCCAACACCCGCTGACGC
GCCCTGACGGGCTTGTCTGCTCCCGGCATCCGCTTACAGACAAGCTGTGACCGTCTCCGGGAGCTGCATG
TGTCAGAGGTTTTCACCGTCGTCACCGAAACGCGCGAGACGAAAGGGCCTCGTGATACGCCTATTTTTAT
AGGTTAATGTCATGATAATAATGGTTTCTTAGACGTCAGGTGGCACTTTTCGGGGAAATGTGCGCGGAAC
CCCTATTTGTTTATTTTTCTAAATACATTCAAATATGTATCCGCTCATGAGACAATAACCCTGATAAATG
CTTCAATAATATTGAAAAAGGAAGAGTATGAGTATTCAACATTTCCGTGTCGCCCTTATTCCCTTTTTTG
CGGCATTTTGCCTTCCTGTTTTTGCTCACCCAGAAACGCTGGTGAAAGTAAAAGATGCTGAAGATCAGTT
GGGTGCACGAGTGGGTTACATCGAACTGGATCTCAACAGCGGTAAGATCCTTGAGAGTTTTCGCCCCGAA
GAACGTTTTCCAATGATGAGCACTTTTAAAGTTCTGCTATGTGGCGCGGTATTATCCCGTATTGACGCCG
GGCAAGAGCAACTCGGTCGCCGCATACACTATTCTCAGAATGACTTGGTTGAGTACTCACCAGTCACAGA
AAAGCATCTTACGGATGGCATGACAGTAAGAGAATTATGCAGTGCTGCCATAACCATGAGTGATAACACT
GCGGCCAACTTACTTCTGACAACGATCGGAGGACCGAAGGAGCTAACCGCTTTTTTGCACAACATGGGGG
ATCATGTAACTCGCCTTGATCGTTGGGAACCGGAGCTGAATGAAGCCATACCAAACGACGAGCGTGACAC
CACGATGCCTGTAGCAATGGCAACAACGTTGCGCAAACTATTAACTGGCGAACTACTTACTCTAGCTTCC
CGGCAACAATTAATAGACTGGATGGAGGCGGATAAAGTTGCAGGACCACTTCTGCGCTCGGCCCTTCCGG
CTGGCTGGTTTATTGCTGATAAATCTGGAGCCGGTGAGCGTGGGTCCCGCGGTATCATTGCAGCACTGGG
GCCAGATGGTAAGCCCTCCCGTATCGTAGTTATCTACACGACGGGGAGTCAGGCAACTATGGATGAACGA
AATAGACAGATCGCTGAGATAGGTGCCTCACTGATTAAGCATTGGTAACTGTCAGACCAAGTTTACTCAT
ATATACTTTAGATTGATTTAAAACTTCATTTTTAATTTAAAAGGATCTAGGTGAAGATCCTTTTTGATAA
TCTCATGACCAAAATCCCTTAACGTGAGTTTTCGTTCCACTGAGCGTCAGACCCCGTAGAAAAGATCAAA
GGCAGTTATTGGTGCCTCACTGATTAAGCATTGGTAACTGTCAGACCAAGTTTACTCATATATACTTTAG
ATTGATTTAAAACTTCATTTTTAATTTTTGCGGCCGCAAGATCCGGCCACGATGCGTCCGGCGTAGAGGA
TCTGAAGATCAGCAGTTCAACCTGTTGATAGTACGTACTAAGCTCTCATGTTTCACGTACTAAGCTCTCA
TGTTTAACGTACTAAGCTCTCATGTTTAACGAACTAAACCCTCATGGCTAACGTACTAAGCTCTCATGGC
TAACGTACTAAGCTCTCATGTTTCACGTACTAAGCTCTCATGTTTGAACAATAAAATTAATATAAATCAG
CAACTTAAATAGCCTCTAAGGTTTTAAGTTTTATAAGAAAAAAAAGAATATATAAGGCTTTTAAAGCTTT
TAAGGTTTAACGGTTGTGGACAACAAGCCAGGGATGTAACGCACTGAGAAGCCCTTAGAGCCTCTCAAAG
CAATTTTGAGTGACACAGGAACACTTAACGGCTGACATGGGAATTAGCCATGGCATCACAGTATCGTGAT
GACAGAGGCAGGGAGTGCGGCCTTTTTACGGTTCCTGGCCTTTTGCTGGCCTTTTGCTCACATGTTCTTT
CCTGCGTTATCAGGGGATTCCTTAAGGTATACTTTCCGCTGCATAACCCTGCTTCGGGGTCATTATAGCG
ATTTTTTCGGTATATCCATCCTTTTTCGCACGATATACAGGATTTTGCCAAAGGGTTCGTGTAGACTTTC
CTTGGTGTATCCAACGGCGTCAGCCGGGCAGGATAGGTGAAGTAGGCCCACCCGCGAGCGGGTGTTCCTT
CTTCACTGTCCCTTATTCGCACCTGGCGGTGCTCAACGGGAATCCTGCTCTGCGAGGCTGGCCGATAAGC
T
Features (pLannotate 1.2.2; 33 found; start..end, strand, type, name):
     65..119     +  CDS            lacI (fragment): lac repressor; lacI; The lac repressor binds to the lac operator to inhibit transcription in E. coli. This inhibition can be relieved by adding lactose or isopropyl-β-D-thiogalactopyranoside (IPTG).
    152..317     +  mobile_element Tn7L: mini-Tn7 element (left end of the Tn7 transposon) Tn7
    472..561     -  CDS            3xMyc: 3 tandem Myc epitope tags
    571..4674    -  CDS            dCas9: catalytically dead mutant of the Cas9 endonuclease from the Streptococcus pyogenes Type II CRISPR/Cas system RNA-guided DNA-binding protein that lacks endonuclease activity due to the D10A mutation in the RuvC catalytic domain and the H840A mutation in the HNH catalytic domain
   4695..4715    -  protein_bind   lac operator (fragment): The lac repressor binds to the lac operator to inhibit transcription in E. coli. This inhibition can be relieved by adding lactose or isopropyl-β-D-thiogalactopyranoside (IPTG). lac repressor encoded by lacI
   4729..4746    -  protein_bind   lac operator (fragment): The lac repressor binds to the lac operator to inhibit transcription in E. coli. This inhibition can be relieved by adding lactose or isopropyl-β-D-thiogalactopyranoside (IPTG). lac repressor encoded by lacI
   4947..5024    +  promoter       lacIq promoter: lacI (mutant); In the lacIq allele, a single base change in the promoter boosts expression of the lacI gene about 10-fold.
   5025..6107    +  CDS            lacI: lac repressor; lacI; The lac repressor binds to the lac operator to inhibit transcription in E. coli. This inhibition can be relieved by adding lactose or isopropyl-β-D-thiogalactopyranoside (IPTG).
   6120..6141    +  protein_bind   CAP binding site: CAP binding activates transcription in the presence of cAMP. E. coli catabolite activator protein
   6212..6298    +  ncRNA          Thr leader (fragment): Accession: RF00506 - Threonine operon leader
   6381..6402    +  protein_bind   lac operator (fragment): The lac repressor binds to the lac operator to inhibit transcription in E. coli. This inhibition can be relieved by adding lactose or isopropyl-β-D-thiogalactopyranoside (IPTG). lac repressor encoded by lacI
   6471..6538    +  misc_RNA       tracrRNA (fragment): trans-activating CRISPR RNA for the Streptococcus pyogenes CRISPR/Cas9 system
   6776..7489    +  CDS            Superfolder GFP: Superfolder GFP is a basic (constitutively fluorescent) green fluorescent protein published in 2005, derived from Aequorea victoria. It is reported to be a very rapidly-maturing weak dimer.
   7634..7681    -  protein_bind   FRT: FLP-mediated recombination occurs in the 8-bp core sequence TCTAGAAA (Turan and Bode, 2011). FLP recombinase from the Saccharomyces cerevisiae 2μ plasmid
   7758..7786    +  promoter       Pc promoter: intI1 (promoter lies within the coding sequence); class 1 integron promoter
   7811..7868    +  promoter       cat promoter (fragment): promoter of the E. coli cat gene encoding chloramphenicol acetyltransferase
   7869..8499    +  CDS            CmR (fragment): chloramphenicol acetyltransferase; cat; confers resistance to chloramphenicol
   8510..8590    +  CDS            lacI (fragment): lac repressor; lacI; The lac repressor binds to the lac operator to inhibit transcription in E. coli. This inhibition can be relieved by adding lactose or isopropyl-β-D-thiogalactopyranoside (IPTG).
   8618..8651    -  protein_bind   FRT (minimal): supports FLP-mediated excision but not integration (Turan and Bode, 2011) FLP recombinase from the Saccharomyces cerevisiae 2μ plasmid
   8716..8802    -  terminator     rrnB T1 terminator: Escherichia coli rrnB; transcription terminator T1 from the E. coli rrnB gene
   8866..8895    -  CDS            CmR (fragment): chloramphenicol acetyltransferase confers resistance to chloramphenicol
   8905..8999    -  terminator     lambda t0 terminator: transcription terminator from phage lambda
   9020..9044    +  misc_feature   MCS (fragment): pBluescript multiple cloning site
   9048..9246    +  mobile_element Tn7R (fragment): mini-Tn7 element (right end of the Tn7 transposon) Tn7
   9318..9386    +  CDS            lacZα (fragment): LacZα fragment of β-galactosidase; lacZ fragment
   9392..9491    -  misc_feature   bom (fragment): basis of mobility region from pBR322
   9593..9628    -  CDS            rop (fragment): Rop protein, which maintains plasmids at low copy number; rop
   9723..9827    +  promoter       AmpR promoter: bla
   9828..10688   +  CDS            AmpR: β-lactamase; bla; confers resistance to ampicillin, carbenicillin, and related antibiotics
  10861..10886   +  CDS            bla(M) (fragment): β-lactamase lacking the signal sequence; bla(M); allows cytosolic expression of β-lactamase
  10989..11377   +  rep_origin     R6K γ ori: γ replication origin from E. coli plasmid R6K; requires the R6K initiator protein pi for replication
  11388..11427   +  CDS            λ integrase (fragment): integrase from phage λ; int
  11646..11754   +  oriT           oriT: incP origin of transfer
