[The description below was written by a language model from this plasmid's Addgene catalogue record and pLannotate feature annotations shown in this document.]
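Description:
pJMP2369 is an 11.8 kb bacterial plasmid built on an R6K backbone for delivering a CRISPR interference (CRISPRi) system to Zymomonas mobilis. It replicates from the R6K γ origin, which depends on the pi initiator protein, so it is maintained only in pir-expressing E. coli hosts such as the listed growth strain and behaves as a non-replicating (suicide) vector elsewhere. An incP oriT allows conjugative transfer from a suitable donor. Ampicillin resistance (bla) lies in the backbone, and selection is with ampicillin plus chloramphenicol.

The payload sits between the Tn7L and Tn7R ends, forming a mini-Tn7 element; such elements are normally inserted into the recipient chromosome by Tn7 transposase supplied in trans, although the record does not describe that step. Within the transposon, catalytically dead S. pyogenes Cas9 (D10A/H840A) carries a C-terminal 3xMyc tag and is preceded by lac operator sequences. A lacIq-driven lacI gene supplies repressor, making the system IPTG-inducible. A second lac operator-containing region lies upstream of a tracrRNA-derived sgRNA scaffold; the catalogue calls this arrangement "promoter D" with an empty guide, meaning no targeting spacer has been cloned, though the annotation does not otherwise define promoter D. A superfolder GFP gene follows, whose promoter is not annotated. It presumably serves as a fluorescent reporter for measuring knockdown. A chloramphenicol acetyltransferase cassette flanked by FRT sites allows selection of integrants and potential later removal of the marker by FLP recombinase. The rrnB T1 and lambda t0 terminators insulate the cassette. With no spacer, the construct suits use as a non-targeting control or a parent for guide cloning.
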