Addgene plasmid #160077: pJMP2369
Purpose: Z. mobilis CRISPRi, promoter D, empty guide, sfGFP
Depositing lab: Jason Peters. Depositing organization: University of Wisconsin, Madison. Publication: A High-Efficacy CRISPR Interference System for Gene Function Discovery in Zymomonas mobilis. Banta AB, Enright AL, Siletti C, Peters JM. Appl Environ Microbiol. 2020 Nov 10;86(23). pii: AEM.01621-20. doi: 10.1128/AEM.01621-20. Print 2020 Nov 10. PubMed 32978126.
Backbone
  Vector backbone: R6K_
  Vector type: Bacterial Expression
Growth in bacteria
  Bacterial resistance: Chloramphenicol and Ampicillin, 25 & 100 μg/mL
  Growth temperature: 37°C
  Growth strain: BW25141
  Copy number: High Copy
Gene/Insert
  Gene/Insert name: empty sgRNA
  gRNA/shRNA sequence: empty sgRNA
  Species: Other
  Cloning method: Gibson Cloning
Terms and licenses: Academic/Nonprofit Terms; Industry Terms: Not Available to Industry
How to cite: pJMP2369 was a gift from Jason Peters (Addgene plasmid # 160077 ; http://n2t.net/addgene:160077 ; RRID:Addgene_160077)
